Addgene plasmid #101272: 4PY6
Purpose: Bacterial expression for structure determination; may not be full ORF
Depositing lab: Cheryl Arrowsmith. Depositing organization: University of Toronto.
Backbone
  Vector backbone: pET15-MHL
  Backbone manufacturer: SGC (Addgene Plasmid #26092)
  Vector type: Bacterial Expression
Growth in bacteria
  Bacterial resistance: Ampicillin, 100 μg/mL
  Growth temperature: 37°C
  Growth strain: DH5alpha
  Copy number: Unknown
Gene/Insert
  Gene/Insert name: 4PY6
  Insert size (bp): 432
  Promoter: T7
  Tag / fusion protein: 6xHis-TEV (N terminal on backbone)
  Cloning method: Ligation Independent Cloning
  Sequencing primers: 5′ T7; 3′ T7-term
Terms and licenses: Academic/Nonprofit Terms; Industry Terms: Not Available to Industry
Depositor comments: N terminal tag: MHHHHHHSSGRENLYFQG. SGC Clone Sample ID: PFA0510w:MAC02W-B09:C201930. SGC or PDB link: http://www.rcsb.org/pdb/explore/explore.do?structureId=4PY6
How to cite: 4PY6 was a gift from Cheryl Arrowsmith (Addgene plasmid # 101272 ; http://n2t.net/addgene:101272 ; RRID:Addgene_101272)
