[The description below was written by a language model from this plasmid's Addgene catalogue record and pLannotate feature annotations shown in this document.]
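Description:
4PY6 is a bacterial expression plasmid built on the pET15-MHL backbone from a structural genomics consortium. It was made to produce recombinant protein for structure determination. The insert is 432 bp and was introduced by ligation-independent cloning. It is named only after the protein structure entry it gave rise to. The record does not state the gene name or source organism in plain terms, and it warns that the insert may be a truncated construct rather than a full open reading frame. The sequenced plasmid is about 6.2 kb.

Expression follows the standard pET arrangement. A T7 promoter followed directly by a lac operator drives transcription, a phage T7 gene 10 ribosome binding site supports translation, and a T7 terminator closes the cassette. The plasmid also carries lacI under its own promoter, so transcription stays repressed until IPTG is added in a host that supplies T7 RNA polymerase. The backbone adds an N-terminal 6xHis tag followed by a TEV protease cleavage site, which allows metal-affinity purification and later removal of the tag. The automated annotation picks up this region only as a short "capTEV" fragment. The small "SET1" hit just before the terminator is probably residual pET vector sequence rather than a functional solubility tag.

The plasmid replicates from a ColE1/pMB1-type origin, with the pBR322-derived bom site and the rop gene, which moderates copy number; the catalogue lists copy number as unknown. Selection is with ampicillin through β-lactamase. The scattered tetracycline resistance fragments and the tet promoter are non-functional remnants of the pBR322 lineage.
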