Features (pLannotate 1.2.2; 19 found; start..end, strand, type, name):
    104..208     +  promoter       AmpR promoter: bla
    209..1069    +  CDS            AmpR: β-lactamase; bla; confers resistance to ampicillin, carbenicillin, and related antibiotics
   1240..1828    +  rep_origin     ori: high-copy-number ColE1/pMB1/pBR322/pUC origin of replication
   2014..2153    -  misc_feature   bom: basis of mobility region from pBR322
   2255..2446    -  CDS            rop: Rop protein, which maintains plasmids at low copy number; rop
   2463..2843    +  CDS            YPB1_ECOLX: Protein predicted: Swiss-Prot protein existence level 4. From Escherichia coli.
   3085..3709    -  CDS            TcR (fragment): tetracycline efflux protein; tet; confers resistance to tetracycline
   3724..3745    -  protein_bind   CAP binding site: CAP binding activates transcription in the presence of cAMP. E. coli catabolite activator protein
   3758..4840    -  CDS            lacI: lac repressor; lacI; The lac repressor binds to the lac operator to inhibit transcription in E. coli. This inhibition can be relieved by adding lactose or isopropyl-β-D-thiogalactopyranoside (IPTG).
   4841..4918    -  promoter       lacI promoter: lacI
   4926..5205    -  CDS            TcR (fragment): tetracycline efflux protein; tet; confers resistance to tetracycline
   5227..5245    +  promoter       T7 promoter: promoter for bacteriophage T7 RNA polymerase
   5246..5270    +  protein_bind   lac operator: The lac repressor binds to the lac operator to inhibit transcription in E. coli. This inhibition can be relieved by adding lactose or isopropyl-β-D-thiogalactopyranoside (IPTG). lac repressor encoded by lacI
   5285..5307    +  RBS            RBS: efficient ribosome binding site from bacteriophage T7 gene 10 (Olins and Rangwala, 1989)
   5315..5333    +  CDS            capTEV™ (fragment): composite tag for in vivo biotinylation, TEV protease cleavage, and 6xHis tagging
   5835..5884    +  CDS            SET1 (fragment): solubility-enhancement tag derived from T7 phage gene 10B
   5892..5939    +  terminator     T7 terminator: transcription terminator for bacteriophage T7 RNA polymerase
   5962..6066    -  CDS            TcR (fragment): tetracycline efflux protein; tet; confers resistance to tetracycline
   6114..6142    -  promoter       tet promoter: E. coli promoter for tetracycline efflux protein gene
>Addgene plasmid #101272 | 4PY6 | addgene full sequence | sequence record 197533 | Addgene NGS Result
TTCTTGAAGACGAAAGGGCCTCGTGATACGCCTATTTTTATAGGTTAATGTCATGATAATAATGGTTTCT
TAGACGTCAGGTGGCACTTTTCGGGGAAATGTGCGCGGAACCCCTATTTGTTTATTTTTCTAAATACATT
CAAATATGTATCCGCTCATGAGACAATAACCCTGATAAATGCTTCAATAATATTGAAAAAGGAAGAGTAT
GAGTATTCAACATTTCCGTGTCGCCCTTATTCCCTTTTTTGCGGCATTTTGCCTTCCTGTTTTTGCTCAC
CCAGAAACGCTGGTGAAAGTAAAAGATGCTGAAGATCAGTTGGGTGCACGAGTGGGTTACATCGAACTGG
ATCTCAACAGCGGTAAGATCCTTGAGAGTTTTCGCCCCGAAGAACGTTTTCCAATGATGAGCACTTTTAA
AGTTCTGCTATGTGGCGCGGTATTATCCCGTGTTGACGCCGGGCAAGAGCAACTCGGTCGCCGCATACAC
TATTCTCAGAATGACTTGGTTGAGTACTCACCAGTCACAGAAAAGCATCTTACGGATGGCATGACAGTAA
GAGAATTATGCAGTGCTGCCATAACCATGAGTGATAACACTGCGGCCAACTTACTTCTGACAACGATCGG
AGGACCGAAGGAGCTAACCGCTTTTTTGCACAACATGGGGGATCATGTAACTCGCCTTGATCGTTGGGAA
CCGGAGCTGAATGAAGCCATACCAAACGACGAGCGTGACACCACGATGCCTGCAGCAATGGCAACAACGT
TGCGCAAACTATTAACTGGCGAACTACTTACTCTAGCTTCCCGGCAACAATTAATAGACTGGATGGAGGC
GGATAAAGTTGCAGGACCACTTCTGCGCTCGGCCCTTCCGGCTGGCTGGTTTATTGCTGATAAATCTGGA
GCCGGTGAGCGTGGGTCTCGCGGTATCATTGCAGCACTGGGGCCAGATGGTAAGCCCTCCCGTATCGTAG
TTATCTACACGACGGGGAGTCAGGCAACTATGGATGAACGAAATAGACAGATCGCTGAGATAGGTGCCTC
ACTGATTAAGCATTGGTAACTGTCAGACCAAGTTTACTCATATATACTTTAGATTGATTTAAAACTTCAT
TTTTAATTTAAAAGGATCTAGGTGAAGATCCTTTTTGATAATCTCATGACCAAAATCCCTTAACGTGAGT
TTTCGTTCCACTGAGCGTCAGACCCCGTAGAAAAGATCAAAGGATCTTCTTGAGATCCTTTTTTTCTGCG
CGTAATCTGCTGCTTGCAAACAAAAAAACCACCGCTACCAGCGGTGGTTTGTTTGCCGGATCAAGAGCTA
CCAACTCTTTTTCCGAAGGTAACTGGCTTCAGCAGAGCGCAGATACCAAATACTGTCCTTCTAGTGTAGC
CGTAGTTAGGCCACCACTTCAAGAACTCTGTAGCACCGCCTACATACCTCGCTCTGCTAATCCTGTTACC
AGTGGCTGCTGCCAGTGGCGATAAGTCGTGTCTTACCGGGTTGGACTCAAGACGATAGTTACCGGATAAG
GCGCAGCGGTCGGGCTGAACGGGGGGTTCGTGCACACAGCCCAGCTTGGAGCGAACGACCTACACCGAAC
TGAGATACCTACAGCGTGAGCTATGAGAAAGCGCCACGCTTCCCGAAGGGAGAAAGGCGGACAGGTATCC
GGTAAGCGGCAGGGTCGGAACAGGAGAGCGCACGAGGGAGCTTCCAGGGGGAAACGCCTGGTATCTTTAT
AGTCCTGTCGGGTTTCGCCACCTCTGACTTGAGCGTCGATTTTTGTGATGCTCGTCAGGGGGGCGGAGCC
TATGGAAAAACGCCAGCAACGCGGCCTTTTTACGGTTCCTGGCCTTTTGCTGGCCTTTTGCTCACATGTT
CTTTCCTGCGTTATCCCCTGATTCTGTGGATAACCGTATTACCGCCTTTGAGTGAGCTGATACCGCTCGC
CGCAGCCGAACGACCGAGCGCAGCGAGTCAGTGAGCGAGGAAGCGGAAGAGCGCCTGATGCGGTATTTTC
TCCTTACGCATCTGTGCGGTATTTCACACCGCAATGGTGCACTCTCAGTACAATCTGCTCTGATGCCGCA
TAGTTAAGCCAGTATACACTCCGCTATCGCTACGTGACTGGGTCATGGCTGCGCCCCGACACCCGCCAAC
ACCCGCTGACGCGCCCTGACGGGCTTGTCTGCTCCCGGCATCCGCTTACAGACAAGCTGTGACCGTCTCC
GGGAGCTGCATGTGTCAGAGGTTTTCACCGTCATCACCGAAACGCGCGAGGCAGCTGCGGTAAAGCTCAT
CAGCGTGGTCGTGAAGCGATTCACAGATGTCTGCCTGTTCATCCGCGTCCAGCTCGTTGAGTTTCTCCAG
AAGCGTTAATGTCTGGCTTCTGATAAAGCGGGCCATGTTAAGGGCGGTTTTTTCCTGTTTGGTCACTGAT
GCCTCCGTGTAAGGGGGATTTCTGTTCATGGGGGTAATGATACCGATGAAACGAGAGAGGATGCTCACGA
TACGGGTTACTGATGATGAACATGCCCGGTTACTGGAACGTTGTGAGGGTAAACAACTGGCGGTATGGAT
GCGGCGGGACCAGAGAAAAATCACTCAGGGTCAATGCCAGCGCTTCGTTAATACAGATGTAGGTGTTCCA
CAGGGTAGCCAGCAGCATCCTGCGATGCAGATCCGGAACATAATGGTGCAGGGCGCTGACTTCCGCGTTT
CCAGACTTTACGAAACACGGAAACCGAAGACCATTCATGTTGTTGCTCAGGTCGCAGACGTTTTGCAGCA
GCAGTCGCTTCACGTTCGCTCGCGTATCGGTGATTCATTCTGCTAACCAGTAAGGCAACCCCGCCAGCCT
AGCCGGGTCCTCAACGACAGGAGCACGATCATGCGCACCCGTGGCCAGGACCCAACGCTGCCCGAGATGC
GCCGCGTGCGGCTGCTGGAGATGGCGGACGCGATGGATATGTTCTGCCAAGGGTTGGTTTGCGCATTCAC
AGTTCTCCGCAAGAATTGATTGGCTCCAATTCTTGGAGTGGTGAATCCGTTAGCGAGGTGCCGCCGGCTT
CCATTCAGGTCGAGGTGGCCCGGCTCCATGCACCGCGACGCAACGCGGGGAGGCAGACAAGGTATAGGGC
GGCGCCTACAATCCATGCCAACCCGTTCCATGTGCTCGCCGAGGCGGCATAAATCGCCGTGACGATCAGC
GGTCCAATGATCGAAGTTAGGCTGGTAAGAGCCGCGAGCGATCCTTGAAGCTGTCCCTGATGGTCGTCAT
CTACCTGCCTGGACAGCATGGCCTGCAACGCGGGCATCCCGATGCCGCCGGAAGCGAGAAGAATCATAAT
GGGGAAGGCCATCCAGCCTCGCGTCGCGAACGCCAGCAAGACGTAGCCCAGCGCGTCGGCCGCCATGCCG
GCGATAATGGCCTGCTTCTCGCCGAAACGTTTGGTGGCGGGACCAGTGACGAAGGCTTGAGCGAGGGCGT
GCAAGATTCCGAATACCGCAAGCGACAGGCCGATCATCGTCGCGCTCCAGCGAAAGCGGTCCTCGCCGAA
AATGACCCAGAGCGCTGCCGGCACCTGTCCTACGAGTTGCATGATAAAGAAGACAGTCATAAGTGCGGCG
ACGATAGTCATGCCCCGCGCCCACCGGAAGGAGCTGACTGGGTTGAAGGCTCTCAAGGGCATCGGTCGAG
ATCCCGGTGCCTAATGAGTGAGCTAACTTACATTAATTGCGTTGCGCTCACTGCCCGCTTTCCAGTCGGG
AAACCTGTCGTGCCAGCTGCATTAATGAATCGGCCAACGCGCGGGGAGAGGCGGTTTGCGTATTGGGCGC
CAGGGTGGTTTTTCTTTTCACCAGTGAGACGGGCAACAGCTGATTGCCCTTCACCGCCTGGCCCTGAGAG
AGTTGCAGCAAGCGGTCCACGCTGGTTTGCCCCAGCAGGCGAAAATCCTGTTTGATGGTGGTTAACGGCG
GGATATAACATGAGCTGTCTTCGGTATCGTCGTATCCCACTACCGAGATATCCGCACCAACGCGCAGCCC
GGACTCGGTAATGGCGCGCATTGCGCCCAGCGCCATCTGATCGTTGGCAACCAGCATCGCAGTGGGAACG
ATGCCCTCATTCAGCATTTGCATGGTTTGTTGAAAACCGGACATGGCACTCCAGTCGCCTTCCCGTTCCG
CTATCGGCTGAATTTGATTGCGAGTGAGATATTTATGCCAGCCAGCCAGACGCAGACGCGCCGAGACAGA
ACTTAATGGGCCCGCTAACAGCGCGATTTGCTGGTGACCCAATGCGACCAGATGCTCCACGCCCAGTCGC
GTACCGTCTTCATGGGAGAAAATAATACTGTTGATGGGTGTCTGGTCAGAGACATCAAGAAATAACGCCG
GAACATTAGTGCAGGCAGCTTCCACAGCAATGGCATCCTGGTCATCCAGCGGATAGTTAATGATCAGCCC
ACTGACGCGTTGCGCGAGAAGATTGTGCACCGCCGCTTTACAGGCTTCGACGCCGCTTCGTTCTACCATC
GACACCACCACGCTGGCACCCAGTTGATCGGCGCGAGATTTAATCGCCGCGACAATTTGCGACGGCGCGT
GCAGGGCCAGACTGGAGGTGGCAACGCCAATCAGCAACGACTGTTTGCCCGCCAGTTGTTGTGCCACGCG
GTTGGGAATGTAATTCAGCTCCGCCATCGCCGCTTCCACTTTTTCCCGCGTTTTCGCAGAAACGTGGCTG
GCCTGGTTCACCACGCGGGAAACGGTCTGATAAGAGACACCGGCATACTCTGCGACATCGTATAACGTTA
CTGGTTTCACATTCACCACCCTGAATTGACTCTCTTCCGGGCGCTATCATGCCATACCGCGAAAGGTTTT
GCGCCATTCGATGGTGTCCGGGATCTCGACGCTCTCCCTTATGCGACTCCTGCATTAGGAAGCAGCCCAG
TAGTAGGTTGAGGCCGTTGAGCACCGCCGCCGCAAGGAATGGTGCATGCAAGGAGATGGCGCCCAACAGT
CCCCCGGCCACGGGGCCTGCCACCATACCCACGCCGAAACAAGCGCTCATGAGCCCGAAGTGGCGAGCCC
GATCTTCCCCATCGGTGATGTCGGCGATATAGGCGCCAGCAACCGCACCTGTGGCGCCGGTGATGCCGGC
CACGATGCGTCCGGCGTAGAGGATCGAGATCTCGATCCCGCGAAATTAATACGACTCACTATAGGGGAAT
TGTGAGCGGATAACAATTCCCCTCTAGAAATAATTTTGTTTAACTTTAAGAAGGAGATATACCATGCATC
ATCATCATCATCACAGCAGCGGCAGAGAAAACTTGTATTTCCAGGGCTATAATGGGGATGAAAAGAGTGT
TAGCAAAGCAGAGAACTCAAATAAACGATTACTTAAACAATGGGAAAAAATTCTCAGAGATAATGTTTTA
AAACTTTTAAAAAACGATAATAATGCCTTTTATTTTAAAACACCTGTCTTAGAAGATATTAATATTAATG
ATAATATAAAAGAAGAGTACAGAATAAAAATTAAGAAACCTATGGATTATATTACCATATCTAGGAATTT
ATCAGATGGTATATATAAAGAACCTATTGATTTTTATCATGATATGAAATTAATTTATAAAAATTGTATA
GATTTTAATCCTGACATCGAAGAAAATAAATATATTATCGAAGCTGCTAAAAGTAGCGATATGAAATTTG
AATTTTTATGGAATAAATGGAAAGAGAAAATAAATAATAATTTTTGTGATCTAAATAATTGATGACGAAG
CTTGCGGCCGCACTCGAGGATCCGGCTGCTAACAAAGCCCGAAAGGAAGCTGAGTTGGCTGCTGCCACCG
CTGAGCAATAACTAGCATAACCCCTTGGGGCCTCTAAACGGGTCTTGAGGGGTTTTTTGCTGAAAGGAGG
AACTATATCCGGATATCCCGCAAGAGGCCCGGCAGTACCGGCATAACCAAGCCTATGCCTACAGCATCCA
GGGTGACGGTGCCGAGGATGACGATGAGCGCATTGTTAGATTTCATACACGGTGCCTGACTGCGTTAGCA
ATTTAACTGTGATAAACTACCGCATTAAAGCTTATCGATGATAAGCTGTCAAACATGAGAA
