>Addgene plasmid #101272 | 4PY6 | depositor partial sequence | sequence record 190979 | insert
TATAATGGGGATGAAAAGAGTGTTAGCAAAGCAGAGAACTCAAATAAACGATTACTTAAACAATGGGAAA
AAATTCTCAGAGATAATGTTTTAAAACTTTTAAAAAACGATAATAATGCCTTTTATTTTAAAACACCTGT
CTTAGAAGATATTAATATTAATGATAATATAAAAGAAGAGTACAGAATAAAAATTAAGAAACCTATGGAT
TATATTACCATATCTAGGAATTTATCAGATGGTATATATAAAGAACCTATTGATTTTTATCATGATATGA
AATTAATTTATAAAAATTGTATAGATTTTAATCCTGACATCGAAGAAAATAAATATATTATCGAAGCTGC
TAAAAGTAGCGATATGAAATTTGAATTTTTATGGAATAAATGGAAAGAGAAAATAAATAATAATTTTTGT
GATCTAAATAAT
